>Addgene plasmid #166227 | AAV hSYN DIO mGluR1-myc-FLAG | addgene full sequence | sequence record 330486 | Addgene NGS Result
CCTGCAGGCAGCTGCGCGCTCGCTCGCTCACTGAGGCCGCCCGGGCGTCGGGCGACCTTTGGTCGCCCGG
CCTCAGTGAGCGAGCGAGCGCGCAGAGAGGGAGTGGCCAACTCCATCACTAGGGGTTCCTGCGGCCGCAC
GCGTGTGTCTAGACTGCAGAGGGCCCTGCGTATGAGTGCAAGTGGGTTTTAGGACCAGGATGAGGCGGGG
TGGGGGTGCCTACCTGACGACCGACCCCGACCCACTGGACAAGCACCCAACCCCCATTCCCCAAATTGCG
CATCCCCTATCAGAGAGGGGGAGGGGAAACAGGATGCGGCGAGGCGCGTGCGCACTGCCAGCTTCAGCAC
CGCGGACAGTGCCTTCGCCCCCGCCTGGCGGCGCGCGCCACCGCCGCCTCAGCACTGAAGGCGCGCTGAC
GTCACTCGCCGGTCCCCCGCAAACTCCCCTTCCCGGCCACCTTGGTCGCGTCCGCGCCGCCGCCGGCCCA
GCCGGACCGCACCACGCGAGGCGCGAGATAGGGGGGCACGGGCGCGACCATCTGCGCTGCGGCGCCGGCG
ACTCAGCGCTGCCTCAGTCTGCGGTGGGCAGCGGAGGAGTCGTGTCGTGCCTGAGAGCGCAGTCGAGAAG
GTACCGATAACTTCGTATAAAGTATCCTATACGAAGTTATATCAAAATAGGAAGACCAATGCTTCACCAT
CGACCCGAATTGCCAAGCATCACCATCGACCCATAACTTCGTATAATGTATGCTATACGAAGTTATGCTA
GCGTTTAAACTTAAGCTATAGAATTCTTAAACCTTATCGTCGTCATCCTTGTAATCCAGGATATCATTTG
CTGCCAGATCCTCTTCTGAGATGAGTTTCTGCTCGAGCGGCCGCGTACGCGTAAGCTGCACATGTGCCGA
CGGACACTGGCTGCTGGGCGAGAATTCTGGCTGCCTCTTCTTGGCGTTCCCTGCCCCAGGCTTCTTTCTC
CGGAAAATGTTGAGGAAGGTGTTGGAGCGGCATGGCAGCTTGCCGTCACCGACGTGCATGCGCACTACAT
CAGAGGTGGTGAAGGCACTGCGGACATTCCTCTCGGGTTTAGCAATAATGATGTACATCTTGGGAGTGAA
CATGCAGCCCAGGGCCACCGTCACACTGAGGCTCACTGCGAAGCAGGTAGTGATAATCTTGTAGTTGCTC
CCAAAGTAAATGGGAACAAAAGCCAGCCAGATGATGCAGGTGGTGTACATAGTGAAGGCGATGTATTTAG
CCTCATTGAAATTGGCCGGCACGTTGCGGGTCTTGAAGGCATAGTAGGTACAGCTCATGATGAGAAGTCC
GTTGTAACCCACAGGTGCCACTACACCCAGGTTGCTGGTATTGCAGATAAGATAGACTTCCTTGATGCTC
GGGTAGGACAAAATGGGCATGGGAGGCTCCATGATGATCAAGGTCACCACTAGTGTCAGCTGTACACTAA
TCAGAATGGAGGCTATGATCACTTGGGCCCAAGCGCTCATGAACCTGGGCTTCCGGGTACAGATCTTCTT
CTTGCTGCCAGCCAGGATGCGTGCAATACGATTGGTTTTGGTCACAAGAGCAGAGTAGCACATGGCAGAA
GAGAGGCCAACTAGGAGGCGCTGGAGGTAGCAGGATGTGGTAGTAGGTTTGGCGATGAGGGTGAAAGGGC
ATACGTAGCCGAGGAAAATACCAGCCAGAATGATATAGCAGAGCTCTCTACTGGAGGATTTGACCACAGG
TGTGTCCCGGTACAGCACAAAGATGAGGGTGACAAATAGCGTCACGAGGATGCCCAGGCAAGAAAAGGCG
ATGGCTATGATGGATTCTATGTCACTCCACTCGAGGTAACGGATAGTAATGGGCTCACAGCCTGTGAGCT
CTGCATTGGGCCACCACCCCAGGTCACAGGCTCTGCAGGTAAACTCATCTTGCACAAACTCATTCTCTTT
GCAGGCTGTGCAGATCCAGCAGCAGCTCACTTCCCCTTTCCGTATGACCTTAATCTGACCCTTTAAGCAA
GGCTCGCTGCACACAGATCGTACCATTCCGCTTTTGTTCATCTGGATTTTGTAATCATCGATATTCAGCA
CACCTTCATGCCAGGTTCCCACATGGACATAGTCATAGCGATTAGCCTCTGTGTACTGCAGATTCATAAT
GTCATACCTTCCAGGTGCATCCCCCTTCTCATCGAACCAGACCTCCTCTCCAGACACTCCAACAAAAGAG
GATTTGATGAGGAAATCCAGGAGCTTCCTGCCGTCAATGGGCTTCATGGCATCACAAAGGCCCACGTAGC
CAGGACATAGAGCATGGTGCATGTTCTGTAGGCCGTGTGCCATGGCATAGATGGCGTTGATGACAAATCC
CATTTTGCTGTCCTGGACATAATTTTCTTCCAAGCTTTCATTTCCTGTGCAGACTTTTTTAAAGTTGGGG
TTTTCCAAGAGGTGTCCAGGTAGGCGACACTGGAAGCGATGTTGCCAGAACTCAGGGAACCAAGGATTCC
TCGTGTTGGTGTCCAGCCTCAGCTTCAGAAAGTAGTCATCAAACGACCTGACCTCTGGAGACTGCAGCTT
TATTGTGATTCCCCCATTGGCTTCCACCTCATAGCCTTCGATGACTTCATCTCTGTCTGCCCATCCATCA
CTTCCAATGAGTGAGAACTCTCCCACGACGCCAAGGCGGCGCATGGCACTCAGTAACCCCCGCACTGTCA
TGCCCTCGCAGAAGCAGACCACAACCCTGGCCTTGGGAAGCCGCTCTCGGAGCTTGCGCAGAAGCCGATC
AAAGCTCTTCTCGCCAGCATTGCTGTAGATTTTGTCCGAGTGTGCGATGCAGAGTCCTTCCTGGGCAGCC
AACTCTTTGAAAGCATCCATTCCACTCTCGCCGTAATTCCCTTCTGTGTGGACTGCAGAGACATAGGTCC
AGTTGTACCGCTTGACGATATCAAGCATCGCCCTTGCCTGCAAAGTGTCAGAAGGGACCACCCTCAGGAA
GTATTTGTACAAAGTTTTGTCGCTCAGGTCTATGCTCGTGGCAGAATAGGCGATTTGTGGGATGTCGAAC
AGCTGCAGAAGATTCTGGACTTGAATGGCCACAGAGCTGGAGCCAGGGCCGATCACTCCAGCAATAGGCT
TCTTAGTCCTGCCTGGGGGTAGGGTCTGGCCATCAGGCAGGCAGCGGTTCAGTCCATCCTTCTCATCTCG
GATGGAAATCAGGGAGTCTCTGATGAACTCAATGCTCTGTTCCAGAGCCACAGAAGAGTGCCAGCAGGAG
TCCCGGATCTCACTGCCCAGAGTGATGTTGGGCAGGAGCACCGGGTCCGCATTAATCTTATCTAATGTGT
GGAACATGGCCTCCACTCTCTGGATACCATACTGTTCTCTGATCTCCCCACACTTCCTTTCCGGTACCTT
TTCGGCTGGAGGCTGGTGATGGACTGAGAAGAGGGCTCCGATGATGACATCTCCGTCCATTCTCGCCACA
GAGCGCTGGGACGAGGCACCTGCCAGCAGTACTTTTCTGTCAGGCATCCTGGGCAAAATGGACATCTCCA
AAAAGATCATTGGGAAGAAAATCAAGAGGAGCCGGACCATGGTGGCGGATCCCTAGAGGGCCCGTTTAAA
CTAACTTCGTATAGGATACTTTATACGAAGTTATCATTGGGATTCTTCCTATTTTGATCCAAGCATCACC
ATCGACCCTCTAGTCCAGATCTCACCATCGACCCATAACTTCGTATAGCATACATTATACGAAGTTATCG
ATATCAAGCTTATCGATAATCAACCTCTGGATTACAAAATTTGTGAAAGATTGACTGGTATTCTTAACTA
TGTTGCTCCTTTTACGCTATGTGGATACGCTGCTTTAATGCCTTTGTATCATGCTATTGCTTCCCGTATG
GCTTTCATTTTCTCCTCCTTGTATAAATCCTGGTTGCTGTCTCTTTATGAGGAGTTGTGGCCCGTTGTCA
GGCAACGTGGCGTGGTGTGCACTGTGTTTGCTGACGCAACCCCCACTGGTTGGGGCATTGCCACCACCTG
TCAGCTCCTTTCCGGGACTTTCGCTTTCCCCCTCCCTATTGCCACGGCGGAACTCATCGCCGCCTGCCTT
GCCCGCTGCTGGACAGGGGCTCGGCTGTTGGGCACTGACAATTCCGTGGTGTTGTCGGGGAAATCATCGT
CCTTTCCTTGGCTGCTCGCCTATGTTGCCACCTGGATTCTGCGCGGGACGTCCTTCTGCTACGTCCCTTC
GGCCCTCAATCCAGCGGACCTTCCTTCCCGCGGCCTGCTGCCGGCTCTGCGGCCTCTTCCGCGTCTTCGC
CTTCGCCCTCAGACGAGTCGGATCTCCCTTTGGGCCGCCTCCCCGCATCGATACCGAGCGCTGCTCGAGA
GATCTACGGGTGGCATCCCTGTGACCCCTCCCCAGTGCCTCTCCTGGCCCTGGAAGTTGCCACTCCAGTG
CCCACCAGCCTTGTCCTAATAAAATTAAGTTGCATCATTTTGTCTGACTAGGTGTCCTTCTATAATATTA
TGGGGTGGAGGGGGGTGGTATGGAGCAAGGGGCAAGTTGGGAAGACAACCTGTAGGGCCTGCGGGGTCTA
TTGGGAACCAAGCTGGAGTGCAGTGGCACAATCTTGGCTCACTGCAATCTCCGCCTCCTGGGTTCAAGCG
ATTCTCCTGCCTCAGCCTCCCGAGTTGTTGGGATTCCAGGCATGCATGACCAGGCTCAGCTAATTTTTGT
TTTTTTGGTAGAGACGGGGTTTCACCATATTGGCCAGGCTGGTCTCCAACTCCTAATCTCAGGTGATCTA
CCCACCTTGGCCTCCCAAATTGCTGGGATTACAGGCGTGAACCACTGCTCCCTTCCCTGTCCTTCTGATT
TTGTAGGTAACCACGTGCGGACCGAGCGGCCGCAGGAACCCCTAGTGATGGAGTTGGCCACTCCCTCTCT
GCGCGCTCGCTCGCTCACTGAGGCCGGGCGACCAAAGGTCGCCCGACGCCCGGGCTTTGCCCGGGCGGCC
TCAGTGAGCGAGCGAGCGCGCAGCTGCCTGCAGGGGCGCCTGATGCGGTATTTTCTCCTTACGCATCTGT
GCGGTATTTCACACCGCATA
[95 nt withheld, positions 5131-5225]
T
[46 nt withheld, positions 5227-5272]
C
[141 nt withheld, positions 5274-5414]
CCTTTGACGTTGGAGTCCACGTTCTTT
[37 nt withheld, positions 5442-5478]
ACTCTATCTCGGGCTATTCTTTTGATTTATAAGGGATTTTGCCGATTTCGGTCTATTGGTTAAAAAATGA
GCTGATTTAACAAAAATTTAACGCGAATTTTAACAAAATATTAACGTTTACAATTTTATGGTGCACTCTC
AGTACAATCTGCTCTGATGCCGCATAGTTAAGCCAGCCCCGACACCCGCCAACACCCGCTGACGCGCCCT
GACGGGCTTGTCTGCTCCCGGCATCCGCTTACAGACAAGCTGTGACCGTCTCCGGGAGCTGCATGTGTCA
GAGGTTTTCACCGTCATCACCGAAACGCGCGAGACGAAAGGGCCTCGTGATACGCCTATTTTTATAGGTT
AATGTCATGATAATAATGGTTTCTTAGACGTCAGGTGGCACTTTTCGGGGAAATGTGCGCGGAACCCCTA
TTTGTTTATTTTTCTAAATACATTCAAATATGTATCCGCTCATGAGACAATAACCCTGATAAATGCTTCA
ATAATATTGAAAAAGGAAGAGTATGAGTATTCAACATTTCCGTGTCGCCCTTATTCCCTTTTTTGCGGCA
TTTTGCCTTCCTGTTTTTGCTCACCCAGAAACGCTGGTGAAAGTAAAAGATGCTGAAGATCAGTTGGGTG
CACGAGTGGGTTACATCGAACTGGATCTCAACAGCGGTAAGATCCTTGAGAGTTTTCGCCCCGAAGAACG
TTTTCCAATGATGAGCACTTTTAAAGTTCTGCTATGTGGCGCGGTATTATCCCGTATTGACGCCGGGCAA
GAGCAACTCGGTCGCCGCATACACTATTCTCAGAATGACTTGGTTGAGTACTCACCAGTCACAGAAAAGC
ATCTTACGGATGGCATGACAGTAAGAGAATTATGCAGTGCTGCCATAACCATGAGTGATAACACTGCGGC
CAACTTACTTCTGACAACGATCGGAGGACCGAAGGAGCTAACCGCTTTTTTGCACAACATGGGGGATCAT
GTAACTCGCCTTGATCGTTGGGAACCGGAGCTGAATGAAGCCATACCAAACGACGAGCGTGACACCACGA
TGCCTGTAGCAATGGCAACAACGTTGCGCAAACTATTAACTGGCGAACTACTTACTCTAGCTTCCCGGCA
ACAATTAATAGACTGGATGGAGGCGGATAAAGTTGCAGGACCACTTCTGCGCTCGGCCCTTCCGGCTGGC
TGGTTTATTGCTGATAAATCTGGAGCCGGTGAGCGTGGGTCTCGCGGTATCATTGCAGCACTGGGGCCAG
ATGGTAAGCCCTCCCGTATCGTAGTTATCTACACGACGGGGAGTCAGGCAACTATGGATGAACGAAATAG
ACAGATCGCTGAGATAGGTGCCTCACTGATTAAGCATTGGTAACTGTCAGACCAAGTTTACTCATATATA
CTTTAGATTGATTTAAAACTTCATTTTTAATTTAAAAGGATCTAGGTGAAGATCCTTTTTGATAATCTCA
TGACCAAAATCCCTTAACGTGAGTTTTCGTTCCACTGAGCGTCAGACCCCGTAGAAAAGATCAAAGGATC
TTCTTGAGATCCTTTTTTTCTGCGCGTAATCTGCTGCTTGCAAACAAAAAAACCACCGCTACCAGCGGTG
GTTTGTTTGCCGGATCAAGAGCTACCAACTCTTTTTCCGAAGGTAACTGGCTTCAGCAGAGCGCAGATAC
CAAATACTGTTCTTCTAGTGTAGCCGTAGTTAGGCCACCACTTCAAGAACTCTGTAGCACCGCCTACATA
CCTCGCTCTGCTAATCCTGTTACCAGTGGCTGCTGCCAGTGGCGATAAGTCGTGTCTTACCGGGTTGGAC
TCAAGACGATAGTTACCGGATAAGGCGCAGCGGTCGGGCTGAACGGGGGGTTCGTGCACACAGCCCAGCT
TGGAGCGAACGACCTACACCGAACTGAGATACCTACAGCGTGAGCTATGAGAAAGCGCCACGCTTCCCGA
AGGGAGAAAGGCGGACAGGTATCCGGTAAGCGGCAGGGTCGGAACAGGAGAGCGCACGAGGGAGCTTCCA
GGGGGAAACGCCTGGTATCTTTATAGTCCTGTCGGGTTTCGCCACCTCTGACTTGAGCGTCGATTTTTGT
GATGCTCGTCAGGGGGGCGGAGCCTATGGAAAAACGCCAGCAACGCGGCCTTTTTACGGTTCCTGGCCTT
TTGCTGGCCTTTTGCTCACATGT
Features (pLannotate 1.2.2; 20 found; start..end, strand, type, name):
     12..39      +  repeat_region  AAV2 ITR (fragment): inverted terminal repeat of adeno-associated virus serotype 2 inverted
     68..95      +  repeat_region  AAV2 ITR (fragment): inverted terminal repeat of adeno-associated virus serotype 2 inverted
    175..622     +  promoter       hSyn promoter: human synapsin I promoter; confers neuron-specific expression (Kügler et al., 2003)
    637..670     -  protein_bind   lox2272: Cre-mediated recombination occurs in the 8-bp core sequence (GGATACTT). lox2272 sites are compatible with each other, but incompatible with loxP or loxN sites (Lee and Saito, 1988). Cre recombinase
    733..766     -  protein_bind   loxP: Cre-mediated recombination occurs in the 8-bp core sequence (GCATACAT). Cre recombinase
    802..826     -  CDS            3xFLAG (fragment): three tandem FLAG® epitope tags
    953..3610    -  CDS            Grm1 (fragment): GRM1_MOUSE - Also known as Gprc1a, Mglur1. Experimental evidence at protein level: Swiss-Prot protein existence level 1. G-protein coupled receptor for glutamate. Ligand binding causes a conformation change that triggers signaling via guanine nucleotide-binding proteins (G proteins) and modulates the activity of down-stream effectors. Signaling activates a phosphatidylinositol- calcium second messenger system. May participate in the central action of glutamate in the CNS, such as long-term potentiation in the hippocampus and long-term depression in the cerebellum (By. similarity). May function
   3642..3674    +  protein_bind   lox2272: Cre-mediated recombination occurs in the 8-bp core sequence (GGATACTT). lox2272 sites are compatible with each other, but incompatible with loxP or loxN sites (Lee and Saito, 1988). Cre recombinase
   3745..3778    +  protein_bind   loxP: Cre-mediated recombination occurs in the 8-bp core sequence (GCATACAT). Cre recombinase
   3778..3798    +  misc_feature   MCS (fragment): pBluescript multiple cloning site
   3798..4386    +  misc_feature   WPRE: woodchuck hepatitis virus posttranscriptional regulatory element
   4418..4894    +  polyA_signal   hGH poly(A) signal: human growth hormone polyadenylation signal
   4934..5074    +  repeat_region  AAV2 ITR: inverted terminal repeat of adeno-associated virus serotype 2 inverted
   5079..5130    -  misc_feature   bom (fragment): basis of mobility region from pBR322
   5149..5604    +  rep_origin     f1 ori (sequence partly withheld): f1 bacteriophage origin of replication; arrow indicates direction of (+) strand synthesis
   5605..5654    -  misc_feature   bom (fragment): basis of mobility region from pBR322
   5756..5791    -  CDS            rop (fragment): Rop protein, which maintains plasmids at low copy number; rop
   5886..5990    +  promoter       AmpR promoter: bla
   5991..6851    +  CDS            AmpR: β-lactamase; bla; confers resistance to ampicillin, carbenicillin, and related antibiotics
   7022..7610    +  rep_origin     ori: high-copy-number ColE1/pMB1/pBR322/pUC origin of replication
