[The description below was written by a language model from this plasmid's Addgene catalogue record and pLannotate feature annotations shown in this document.]
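Description:
AAV hSYN DIO mGluR1-myc-FLAG is an adeno-associated virus transfer plasmid built on a pAAV backbone for Cre-dependent, neuron-restricted expression of mouse metabotropic glutamate receptor 1 (Grm1). It is maintained in bacteria through a high-copy ColE1/pUC-type origin and selected with ampicillin via the β-lactamase gene; an f1 phage origin is also present. The catalogue lists a total size of about 7.7 kb, in close agreement with the 7,671 nt sequenced record. The expression cassette is flanked by AAV2 inverted terminal repeats, which direct replication and packaging of the intervening DNA into AAV particles. The downstream ITR is annotated in full, while the upstream one was detected only as short fragments, which may reflect the difficulty of sequencing these structured repeats.

Within the ITRs, the human synapsin I promoter confers neuron-specific transcription. The Grm1 coding sequence, carrying C-terminal Myc and FLAG epitope tags (only a FLAG fragment was annotated automatically; the Myc tag is stated in the catalogue), sits in reverse orientation relative to the promoter and is bracketed by oppositely oriented pairs of lox2272 and loxP sites. This double-floxed inverted (DIO/FLEx) arrangement keeps the receptor silent until Cre recombinase inverts the cassette through one lox pair and then excises through the other, locking it in the sense orientation. A WPRE downstream enhances transcript stability and expression, and a human growth hormone polyadenylation signal terminates the message. The cDNA was derived from a commercial clone and inserted by Gibson assembly. The construct is intended for producing AAV that delivers tagged, detectable mGluR1 selectively to Cre-expressing neuronal populations, and it was deposited alongside a study of cholinergic interneurons in parkinsonian motor impairment.
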