Addgene plasmid #166227: AAV hSYN DIO mGluR1-myc-FLAG
Purpose: AAV expressing cre-dependent mGluR1-myc-FLAG
Depositing lab: Jason Aoto. Depositing organization: University of Colorado Denver and Anschutz Medical Campus. Publication: Loss of nigral excitation of cholinergic interneurons contributes to parkinsonian motor impairments. Cai Y, Nielsen BE, Boxer EE, Aoto J, Ford CP. Neuron. 2021 Apr 7;109(7):1137-1149.e5. doi: 10.1016/j.neuron.2021.01.028. Epub 2021 Feb 17. PubMed 33600762.
Backbone
  Vector backbone: pAAV
  Backbone size w/o insert (bp): 4869
  Total vector size (bp): 7682
  Vector type: Mammalian Expression, AAV, Cre/Lox
Growth in bacteria
  Bacterial resistance: Ampicillin, 100 μg/mL
  Growth temperature: 37°C
  Growth strain: NEB Stable
  Copy number: High Copy
Gene/Insert
  Gene/Insert name: metabotropic glutamate receptor 1 (alt name: mGluR1)
  Species: M. musculus (mouse)
  Insert size (bp): 2808
  GenBank ID: NM_001114333
  Entrez Gene: Grm1 (a.k.a. 4930455H15Rik, Gm10828, Gprc1a, mGluR1, nmf373, rcw, wobl)
  Promoter: human Synapsin
  Tag / fusion protein: Myc and FLAG (C terminal on insert)
  Cloning method: Gibson Cloning
  Sequencing primers: 5′ gcaccacgcgaggcgcgagat; 3′ caaccaggatttatacaagg
Resource information
  A portion of this plasmid was derived from a plasmid made by: Origene
Terms and licenses: Academic/Nonprofit Terms; Industry Terms: Not Available to Industry
Depositor comments: Original cDNA from origene (CAT: MR211136)
How to cite: AAV hSYN DIO mGluR1-myc-FLAG was a gift from Jason Aoto (Addgene plasmid # 166227 ; http://n2t.net/addgene:166227 ; RRID:Addgene_166227)
